Addgene plasmid #53956: PTTG1IP_pCSdest
Depositing lab: Roger Reeves. Depositing organization: Johns Hopkins University and School of Medicine. Publication: Survey of Human Chromosome 21 Gene Expression Effects on Early Development in Danio rerio. Edie S, Zaghloul NA, Leitch CC, Klinedinst DK, Lebron J, Thole JF, McCallion AS, Katsanis N, Reeves RH. G3 (Bethesda). 2018 Jul 2;8(7):2215-2223. doi: 10.1534/g3.118.200144. PubMed 29760202.
Backbone
  Vector backbone: pCSDest
  Backbone manufacturer: Lawson Lab (Addgene Plasmid 22423)
  Backbone size w/o insert (bp): 4095
  Vector type: Mammalian Expression
Growth in bacteria
  Bacterial resistance: Ampicillin, 100 μg/mL
  Growth temperature: 37°C
  Growth strain: Top10
  Copy number: High Copy
Gene/Insert
  Gene/Insert name: PTTG1IP
  Species: H. sapiens (human)
  Insert size (bp): 543
  Entrez Gene: PTTG1IP (a.k.a. C21orf1, C21orf3, PBF, PTTG1IP1)
  Promoter: SP6 and CMV
  Cloning method: Gateway Cloning
  Sequencing primers: 5′ CMV-F; 3′ EBV-Rev
Terms and licenses: Academic/Nonprofit Terms; Industry Terms
Depositor comments: NM_004339
How to cite: PTTG1IP_pCSdest was a gift from Roger Reeves (Addgene plasmid # 53956 ; http://n2t.net/addgene:53956 ; RRID:Addgene_53956)
