[The description below was written by a language model from this plasmid's Addgene catalogue record.]
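Description:
PTTG1IP_pCSdest is an expression clone in which the human PTTG1IP coding sequence (also known as PBF, C21orf1 or C21orf3), a 543 bp insert corresponding to the reference transcript noted by the depositor, has been transferred by Gateway recombination into the pCSDest destination vector. pCSDest is a Gateway-adapted backbone of about 4.1 kb without insert and is catalogued as a mammalian expression vector. The plasmid is maintained in E. coli as a high-copy plasmid under ampicillin selection. The record does not state the origin of replication, and no feature table is provided, so elements such as attB recombination scars or a polyadenylation signal cannot be confirmed from the information given.

The insert sits downstream of two promoters, CMV and SP6, and this arrangement gives the construct two uses. The CMV promoter drives strong constitutive transcription by RNA polymerase II when the DNA is introduced into vertebrate cells. The SP6 phage promoter allows the same open reading frame to be transcribed in vitro to produce synthetic mRNA. No epitope tag, reporter or fusion partner is recorded for the insert.

The associated publication describes a survey of human chromosome 21 genes for their effects on early zebrafish development. This suggests the plasmid belongs to a set of chromosome 21 gene clones used to overexpress individual human genes in Danio rerio embryos, most plausibly by injecting SP6-derived mRNA, although the record does not spell out the delivery method.
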