>Addgene plasmid #53956 | PTTG1IP_pCSdest | addgene partial sequence | sequence record 95419 | EBV-rev 5'-GTGGTTTGTCCAAACTCATC-3'
TACGACTCACTATAGTTCTAGAGGCTCGAGAGGATCACCACTTTGTACAAGAAAGCTGGGTTCTAGTTGT
TTTCAAATCTAGCATACGGGTTTTCTTCTTTAAACAGGCCATATTTTTTTCTGATTTCATCATGTCTTGT
CTTCATCTCTGCTCTCCGTTCCTCCTGCCGTATCCGCCTCTCCTCCCGCTCACGCATGGCCTTCTCCTCA
CTCCTGTCCGGCTTCCGGCTCCTCTTCCTCCTGCAGCAGCAGCAGCAGCAGATGGCAATGCCCAGGAGGA
GGGTTCCCCCGACTACCGACATGGTGATGATCAGCGCCTCAAAGTTCACCCAACAAACTCCCCAGCGTGC
AGAGCTCAATTTACAAAGGGAAGCCGGTGGCAAGACGCTTGTAACTGGGTAGTCCAGACAAGCCTTGTTA
GTGTTGCACCAAAGACAGGAGACGTTCTTCAGGCACTCTTCACAGGTTTTGTTTGTGTTCTGAGAACAAG
CAGCTCCGGGAGGCTCCTGCGCGGCGGCCACCGGGATGAGCAGCAGGAGCAGCGCGGCGCCACCGAGGCG
CAACCTCCAGTACGGCGTCGGCCCGCGGGCCACTCCGGGCGCCATGGTGCCTGCTTTTTTGTACAAACTT
GTGATCCTTGAATTCGAATCGATGGGATCCTGCAAAAAGAACAAGTAGCTTGTATTCTATAGTGTCACCT
AAATCAAGCTTGCTCCGACGTCCCCAGGCAGAATGGCGGTTCCCTAAACGAGCATTGCTTATATAGACCT
CCCATTAGGCACGCCTACCG
